Addgene plasmid #238514: pMH_AtCK2alpha1_76-409_K318A_H347A_K350A_HC
Purpose: Bacterial expression of A. thaliana CK2alpha1 76-409_K318A_H347A_K350A_HC
Depositing lab: Michael Hothorn. Depositing organization: University of Geneva.
Backbone
  Vector backbone: pMH (pET-24d based)
  Vector type: Bacterial Expression
Growth in bacteria
  Bacterial resistance: Kanamycin, 50 μg/mL
  Growth temperature: 37°C
  Growth strain: DH5alpha
  Copy number: High Copy
Gene/Insert
  Gene/Insert name: AtCK2alpha1
  Species: A. thaliana (mustard weed)
  Mutation: K318A_H347A_K350A
  Entrez Gene: CKA1 (a.k.a. ATCKA1, ATPK12D, CASEIN KINASE ALPHA 1, CKA1, K8K14.10, K8K14_10)
  Tag / fusion protein: 6xHis (C terminal on insert)
  Cloning method: Gibson Cloning
Terms and licenses: Academic/Nonprofit Terms; Industry Terms: Not Available to Industry
How to cite: pMH_AtCK2alpha1_76-409_K318A_H347A_K350A_HC was a gift from Michael Hothorn (Addgene plasmid # 238514 ; http://n2t.net/addgene:238514 ; RRID:Addgene_238514)
