[The description below was written by a language model from this plasmid's Addgene catalogue record and pLannotate feature annotations shown in this document.]
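Description:
pMH_AtCK2alpha1_76-409_K318A_H347A_K350A_HC is a bacterial expression plasmid of about 6.2 kb built on pMH, a pET-24d derivative, for producing a truncated, triple-mutant form of the Arabidopsis thaliana casein kinase 2 catalytic subunit alpha 1 (CKA1) in E. coli. It replicates from a ColE1/pMB1-type origin accompanied by the pBR322 bom region and the rop gene. The catalogue lists it as high copy, although rop normally restrains copy number. Selection is with kanamycin through the aph(3')-Ia gene. An f1 phage origin is also present, along with short tetracycline-resistance remnants left over from the pBR322 lineage that are not functional markers.

The expression cassette is the standard pET arrangement. A T7 promoter is followed directly by a lac operator and the T7 gene 10 ribosome binding site, and a plasmid-borne lacI gene supplies repressor. Transcription therefore depends on T7 RNA polymerase in the host and is induced with IPTG, ending at the T7 terminator. The open reading frame of roughly 1 kb encodes residues 76–409 of AtCK2alpha1 carrying the substitutions K318A, H347A and K350A. The automated annotation labels it by similarity to the rice CK2 alpha homologue Hd6, which reflects homology rather than a different insert. A C-terminal hexahistidine tag follows (the annotation calls it a 9xHis fragment) and allows purification by metal-affinity chromatography. The short "SET1" hit just before the terminator is probably ordinary pET backbone sequence derived from T7 rather than a fused solubility tag.

The record does not say what the three alanine substitutions are meant to disrupt. The design suggests recombinant production of this variant for comparison with the wild-type kinase domain in biochemical or structural work.
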