Features (pLannotate 1.2.2; 19 found; start..end, strand, type, name):
      1..589     +  rep_origin     ori: high-copy-number ColE1/pMB1/pBR322/pUC origin of replication
    775..914     -  misc_feature   bom: basis of mobility region from pBR322
   1016..1207    -  CDS            rop: Rop protein, which maintains plasmids at low copy number; rop
   1224..1604    +  CDS            YPB1_ECOLX: Protein predicted: Swiss-Prot protein existence level 4. From Escherichia coli.
   1676..1967    -  CDS            TcR (fragment): tetracycline efflux protein; tet; confers resistance to tetracycline
   1982..2003    -  protein_bind   CAP binding site: CAP binding activates transcription in the presence of cAMP. E. coli catabolite activator protein
   2016..3098    -  CDS            lacI: lac repressor; lacI; The lac repressor binds to the lac operator to inhibit transcription in E. coli. This inhibition can be relieved by adding lactose or isopropyl-β-D-thiogalactopyranoside (IPTG).
   3099..3176    -  promoter       lacI promoter: lacI
   3184..3463    -  CDS            TcR (fragment): tetracycline efflux protein; tet; confers resistance to tetracycline
   3485..3503    +  promoter       T7 promoter: promoter for bacteriophage T7 RNA polymerase
   3504..3528    +  protein_bind   lac operator: The lac repressor binds to the lac operator to inhibit transcription in E. coli. This inhibition can be relieved by adding lactose or isopropyl-β-D-thiogalactopyranoside (IPTG). lac repressor encoded by lacI
   3543..3565    +  RBS            RBS: efficient ribosome binding site from bacteriophage T7 gene 10 (Olins and Rangwala, 1989)
   3572..4570    +  CDS            HD6: HD6_ORYSI - Also known as CKA2 From Oryza sativa subsp. indica (Rice).
   4586..4603    +  CDS            9xHis (fragment): 9xHis affinity tag
   4613..4662    +  CDS            SET1 (fragment): solubility-enhancement tag derived from T7 phage gene 10B
   4670..4717    +  terminator     T7 terminator: transcription terminator for bacteriophage T7 RNA polymerase
   4754..5182    +  rep_origin     f1 ori (sequence partly withheld): f1 bacteriophage origin of replication; arrow indicates direction of (+) strand synthesis
   5235..5292    +  promoter       AmpR promoter (fragment): bla
   5301..6116    -  CDS            KanR: aminoglycoside phosphotransferase; aph(3')-Ia; confers resistance to kanamycin in bacteria or G418 (Geneticin®) in eukaryotes
>Addgene plasmid #238514 | pMH_AtCK2alpha1_76-409_K318A_H347A_K350A_HC | addgene full sequence | sequence record 477134 | Addgene NGS Result
TTGAGATCCTTTTTTTCTGCGCGTAATCTGCTGCTTGCAAACAAAAAAACCACCGCTACCAGCGGTGGTT
TGTTTGCCGGATCAAGAGCTACCAACTCTTTTTCCGAAGGTAACTGGCTTCAGCAGAGCGCAGATACCAA
ATACTGTCCTTCTAGTGTAGCCGTAGTTAGGCCACCACTTCAAGAACTCTGTAGCACCGCCTACATACCT
CGCTCTGCTAATCCTGTTACCAGTGGCTGCTGCCAGTGGCGATAAGTCGTGTCTTACCGGGTTGGACTCA
AGACGATAGTTACCGGATAAGGCGCAGCGGTCGGGCTGAACGGGGGGTTCGTGCACACAGCCCAGCTTGG
AGCGAACGACCTACACCGAACTGAGATACCTACAGCGTGAGCTATGAGAAAGCGCCACGCTTCCCGAAGG
GAGAAAGGCGGACAGGTATCCGGTAAGCGGCAGGGTCGGAACAGGAGAGCGCACGAGGGAGCTTCCAGGG
GGAAACGCCTGGTATCTTTATAGTCCTGTCGGGTTTCGCCACCTCTGACTTGAGCGTCGATTTTTGTGAT
GCTCGTCAGGGGGGCGGAGCCTATGGAAAAACGCCAGCAACGCGGCCTTTTTACGGTTCCTGGCCTTTTG
CTGGCCTTTTGCTCACATGTTCTTTCCTGCGTTATCCCCTGATTCTGTGGATAACCGTATTACCGCCTTT
GAGTGAGCTGATACCGCTCGCCGCAGCCGAACGACCGAGCGCAGCGAGTCAGTGAGCGAGGAAGCGGAAG
AGCGCCTGATGCGGTATTTTCTCCTTACGCATCTGTGCGGTATTTCACACCGCAATGGTGCACTCTCAGT
ACAATCTGCTCTGATGCCGCATAGTTAAGCCAGTATACACTCCGCTATCGCTACGTGACTGGGTCATGGC
TGCGCCCCGACACCCGCCAACACCCGCTGACGCGCCCTGACGGGCTTGTCTGCTCCCGGCATCCGCTTAC
AGACAAGCTGTGACCGTCTCCGGGAGCTGCATGTGTCAGAGGTTTTCACCGTCATCACCGAAACGCGCGA
GGCAGCTGCGGTAAAGCTCATCAGCGTGGTCGTGAAGCGATTCACAGATGTCTGCCTGTTCATCCGCGTC
CAGCTCGTTGAGTTTCTCCAGAAGCGTTAATGTCTGGCTTCTGATAAAGCGGGCCATGTTAAGGGCGGTT
TTTTCCTGTTTGGTCACTGATGCCTCCGTGTAAGGGGGATTTCTGTTCATGGGGGTAATGATACCGATGA
AACGAGAGAGGATGCTCACGATACGGGTTACTGATGATGAACATGCCCGGTTACTGGAACGTTGTGAGGG
TAAACAACTGGCGGTATGGATGCGGCGGGACCAGAGAAAAATCACTCAGGGTCAATGCCAGCGCTTCGTT
AATACAGATGTAGGTGTTCCACAGGGTAGCCAGCAGCATCCTGCGATGCAGATCCGGAACATAATGGTGC
AGGGCGCTGACTTCCGCGTTTCCAGACTTTACGAAACACGGAAACCGAAGACCATTCATGTTGTTGCTCA
GGTCGCAGACGTTTTGCAGCAGCAGTCGCTTCACGTTCGCTCGCGTATCGGTGATTCATTCTGCTAACCA
GTAAGGCAACCCCGCCAGCCTAGCCGGGTCCTCAACGACAGGAGCACGATCATGCGCACCCGTGGGGCCG
CCATGCCGGCGATAATGGCCTGCTTCTCGCCGAAACGTTTGGTGGCGGGACCAGTGACGAAGGCTTGAGC
GAGGGCGTGCAAGATTCCGAATACCGCAAGCGACAGGCCGATCATCGTCGCGCTCCAGCGAAAGCGGTCC
TCGCCGAAAATGACCCAGAGCGCTGCCGGCACCTGTCCTACGAGTTGCATGATAAAGAAGACAGTCATAA
GTGCGGCGACGATAGTCATGCCCCGCGCCCACCGGAAGGAGCTGACTGGGTTGAAGGCTCTCAAGGGCAT
CGGTCGAGATCCCGGTGCCTAATGAGTGAGCTAACTTACATTAATTGCGTTGCGCTCACTGCCCGCTTTC
CAGTCGGGAAACCTGTCGTGCCAGCTGCATTAATGAATCGGCCAACGCGCGGGGAGAGGCGGTTTGCGTA
TTGGGCGCCAGGGTGGTTTTTCTTTTCACCAGTGAGACGGGCAACAGCTGATTGCCCTTCACCGCCTGGC
CCTGAGAGAGTTGCAGCAAGCGGTCCACGCTGGTTTGCCCCAGCAGGCGAAAATCCTGTTTGATGGTGGT
TAACGGCGGGATATAACATGAGCTGTCTTCGGTATCGTCGTATCCCACTACCGAGATATCCGCACCAACG
CGCAGCCCGGACTCGGTAATGGCGCGCATTGCGCCCAGCGCCATCTGATCGTTGGCAACCAGCATCGCAG
TGGGAACGATGCCCTCATTCAGCATTTGCATGGTTTGTTGAAAACCGGACATGGCACTCCAGTCGCCTTC
CCGTTCCGCTATCGGCTGAATTTGATTGCGAGTGAGATATTTATGCCAGCCAGCCAGACGCAGACGCGCC
GAGACAGAACTTAATGGGCCCGCTAACAGCGCGATTTGCTGGTGACCCAATGCGACCAGATGCTCCACGC
CCAGTCGCGTACCGTCTTCATGGGAGAAAATAATACTGTTGATGGGTGTCTGGTCAGAGACATCAAGAAA
TAACGCCGGAACATTAGTGCAGGCAGCTTCCACAGCAATGGCATCCTGGTCATCCAGCGGATAGTTAATG
ATCAGCCCACTGACGCGTTGCGCGAGAAGATTGTGCACCGCCGCTTTACAGGCTTCGACGCCGCTTCGTT
CTACCATCGACACCACCACGCTGGCACCCAGTTGATCGGCGCGAGATTTAATCGCCGCGACAATTTGCGA
CGGCGCGTGCAGGGCCAGACTGGAGGTGGCAACGCCAATCAGCAACGACTGTTTGCCCGCCAGTTGTTGT
GCCACGCGGTTGGGAATGTAATTCAGCTCCGCCATCGCCGCTTCCACTTTTTCCCGCGTTTTCGCAGAAA
CGTGGCTGGCCTGGTTCACCACGCGGGAAACGGTCTGATAAGAGACACCGGCATACTCTGCGACATCGTA
TAACGTTACTGGTTTCACATTCACCACCCTGAATTGACTCTCTTCCGGGCGCTATCATGCCATACCGCGA
AAGGTTTTGCGCCATTCGATGGTGTCCGGGATCTCGACGCTCTCCCTTATGCGACTCCTGCATTAGGAAG
CAGCCCAGTAGTAGGTTGAGGCCGTTGAGCACCGCCGCCGCAAGGAATGGTGCATGCAAGGAGATGGCGC
CCAACAGTCCCCCGGCCACGGGGCCTGCCACCATACCCACGCCGAAACAAGCGCTCATGAGCCCGAAGTG
GCGAGCCCGATCTTCCCCATCGGTGATGTCGGCGATATAGGCGCCAGCAACCGCACCTGTGGCGCCGGTG
ATGCCGGCCACGATGCGTCCGGCGTAGAGGATCGAGATCTCGATCCCGCGAAATTAATACGACTCACTAT
AGGGGAATTGTGAGCGGATAACAATTCCCCTCTAGAAATAATTTTGTTTAACTTTAAGAAGGAGATATAC
CATGTCGAAAGCTCGTGTGTACACCGAAGTCAATGTGATTCGACCCAAGGATTATTGGGATTACGAGTCA
CTCATTGTTCAATGGGGGGAGCAAGATGATTATGAGGTAGTAAGGAAGGTAGGGCGTGGAAAATATAGTG
AAGTTTTCGAGGGTATAAATGTGAACAGCAAGGAGAAGTGCATTATCAAAATCCTCAAACCTGTTAAGAA
AAAGAAGATAAGAAGAGAGATTAAAATACTTCAGAACCTATGCGGTGGGCCAAATATTGTCAAGCTGCTT
GATGTTGTTAGAGATCAACATTCGAAAACTCCAAGCTTGATATTTGAATATGTTAACAGCACAGACTTTA
AAGTTTTGTATCCTACGTTGACTGATTACGACATTCGTTACTACATCTATGAGCTGTTGAAGGCACTAGA
CTTCTGCCATTCACAAGGAATAATGCACAGAGACGTCAAGCCTCATAATGTTATGATTGACCATGAGCTG
CGTAAGCTTCGTCTTATAGATTGGGGTCTTGCTGAGTTTTACCACCCTGGAAAAGAGTATAATGTCCGTG
TTGCCTCAAGATATTTCAAGGGACCTGAACTTCTTGTGGACTTGCAAGACTATGACTATTCATTGGATAT
GTGGAGTCTTGGCTGTATGTTTGCAGGGATGATATTCCGTAAGGAACCTTTCTTCTACGGCCATGACAAC
CAGGATCAGCTAGTGAAAATCGCCGCGGTGCTTGGGACTGACGAATTGAATGCTTATCTGAACAAGTACC
AGTTAGAACTTGATCCACAACTGGAAGCACTTGTTGGGCGGGCTAGCAGGGCACCTTGGTCCAAATTCAT
CAACGCAGACAATCAGCACTTAGTTTCACCCGAGGCGATTGATTTCCTCGACAAGCTACTTCGGTATGAT
CATCAAGACAGATTAACTGCAAAAGAAGCCATGGCGCACGCTTACTTCGCCCAAGTTAGGGCAGCAGAAA
CCAGCAGAATGAGAAGTCAAGCGGCCGCACTCGAGCACCACCACCACCACCACTGAGATCCGGCTGCTAA
CAAAGCCCGAAAGGAAGCTGAGTTGGCTGCTGCCACCGCTGAGCAATAACTAGCATAACCCCTTGGGGCC
TCTAAACGGGTCTTGAGGGGTTTTTTGCTGAAAGGAGGAACTATATCCGGATTGGCGAATGGG
[124 nt withheld, positions 4754-4877]
C
[91 nt withheld, positions 4879-4969]
A
[49 nt withheld, positions 4971-5019]
CCTTTGACGTTGGAGTCCACGTTCTTT
[37 nt withheld, positions 5047-5083]
ACCCTATCTCGGTCTATTCTTTTGATTTATAAGGGATTTTGCCGATTTCGGCCTATTGGTTAAAAAATGA
GCTGATTTAACAAAAATTTAACGCGAATTTTAACAAAATATTAACGCTTACAATTTAGGTGGCACTTTTC
GGGGAAATGTGCGCGGAACCCCTATTTGTTTATTTTTCTAAATACATTCAAATATGTATCCGCTCATGAA
TTAATTCTTAGAAAAACTCATCGAGCATCAAATGAAACTGCAATTTATTCATATCAGGATTATCAATACC
ATATTTTTGAAAAAGCCGTTTCTGTAATGAAGGAGAAAACTCACCGAGGCAGTTCCATAGGATGGCAAGA
TCCTGGTATCGGTCTGCGATTCCGACTCGTCCAACATCAATACAACCTATTAATTTCCCCTCGTCAAAAA
TAAGGTTATCAAGTGAGAAATCACCATGAGTGACGACTGAATCCGGTGAGAATGGCAAAAGTTTATGCAT
TTCTTTCCAGACTTGTTCAACAGGCCAGCCATTACGCTCGTCATCAAAATCACTCGCATCAACCAAACCG
TTATTCATTCGTGATTGCGCCTGAGCGAGACGAAATACGCGATCGCTGTTAAAAGGACAATTACAAACAG
GAATCGAATGCAACCGGCGCAGGAACACTGCCAGCGCATCAACAATATTTTCACCTGAATCAGGATATTC
TTCTAATACCTGGAATGCTGTTTTCCCGGGGATCGCAGTGGTGAGTAACCATGCATCATCAGGAGTACGG
ATAAAATGCTTGATGGTCGGAAGAGGCATAAATTCCGTCAGCCAGTTTAGTCTGACCATCTCATCTGTAA
CATCATTGGCAACGCTACCTTTGCCATGTTTCAGAAACAACTCTGGCGCATCGGGCTTCCCATACAATCG
ATAGATTGTCGCACCTGATTGCCCGACATTATCGCGAGCCCATTTATACCCATATAAATCAGCATCCATG
TTGGAATTTAATCGCGGCCTAGAGCAAGACGTTTCCCGTTGAATATGGCTCATAACACCCCTTGTATTAC
TGTTTATGTAAGCAGACAGTTTTATTGTTCATGACCAAAATCCCTTAACGTGAGTTTTCGTTCCACTGAG
CGTCAGACCCCGTAGAAAAGATCAAAGGATCTTC
